>Addgene plasmid #139386 | pMT445 | addgene full sequence | sequence record 313827 | Addgene NGS Result
CTTTCCAAGAGAAGAAAGCCTTGTTAAATTGACTTAGTGTAAAAGCGCAGTACTGCTTGACCATAAGAAC
AAAAAAATCTCTATCACTGATAGGGATAAAGTTTGGAAGATAAAGCTAAAAGTTCTTATCTTTGCAGTCT
CCCTATCAGTGATAGAGACGCAAGCTGTCACCGGATGTGCTTTCCGGTCTGATGAGTCCGTGAGGACGAA
ACAGCCTCTACAAATAATTTTGTTTAACGCATTTTAAAATAAAATAAATTATTTATTTAATTAAACGAAT
ATGGTTTTTACTCTGGAAGATTTTGTTGGCGATTGGCGTCAGACCGCGGGTTATAATTTGGATCAAGTCC
TGGAACAGGGTGGCGTAAGCTCTCTGTTCCAGAACCTGGGTGTGAGCGTGACGCCGATTCAGCGCATCGT
TCTGTCCGGCGAGAACGGTCTGAAAATTGATATTCATGTGATCATCCCGTACGAAGGCCTGAGCGGTGAC
CAAATGGGTCAAATCGAGAAAATCTTTAAAGTCGTCTACCCAGTTGACGATCACCACTTCAAGGTTATCT
TGCATTACGGTACGCTGGTGATTGATGGTGTGACCCCGAATATGATTGACTATTTCGGCCGTCCGTATGA
AGGCATTGCCGTTTTTGACGGTAAAAAGATCACCGTCACCGGTACCCTGTGGAATGGCAATAAGATTATT
GACGAGCGTCTGATTAACCCGGACGGCAGCCTGCTGTTCCGCGTGACCATCAACGGTGTCACGGGTTGGC
GTCTGTGCGAGCGCATCCTGGCATAACAATGAATGGGCTTTCCTCGGTACCAAATTCCAGAAAAGAGGCC
TCCCGAAAGGGGGGCCTTTTTTCGTTTTGGTCCCTAATTGCCTATCTTCCAGTGATGGAACAGCATTTGT
GCATTGGCTGCAACAATCAGCCTTACTTGTGCCTGTTCTATTTCCGAACCGACCGCTTGTATGAATGCAT
CAAAATTCGTTTTCTCTACGTTGGATTCCTTGTTGCTCATATTGTGATGATAATTTCTACAAATATAGTC
ATTGGTAACTATCTATGAAACTGTTTGATACTTTTATCAGTCCAGTAGTTTTACAAGGTCTTTCTTCATT
TCTTCGTCAATATCCCTGTATCGTCTGAAAGCTTTGCTTCCCTCCTTGTGTCCCGACAGTGCGGAAACAA
GGTTCGGGTCTTTCACTTTTTTATAGATATTGCCGATAAACGTACGTCTTGCCAGATGGCTGCTTGCCAC
TTCATAAATAGGTCGTTTGATTTCGTTGTGCGTCAACGGGTCTAAGATTGTTACGATGCGGTCAACTCCA
GCTAATTTGAATATCTTTTTTATGGCATCATTGTACTTTTGCTCGGATATGAACGGCAACAGTTTTCCCT
CATATTCTTTGTAGCGTTCAAGGATTTCTTTCGCTTTGTCGTTAAGTGGAACACGTACCGTAACCGGATT
CCCCTCTTTGGTTTTCTTGGGAATATATTCTATGGCTTCATTGACCACATTTAGTTTGGTCATTCGGTAC
AGGTCGCTCACCCTGCATCCTATCAGTGTCTGAAATATGAATATATCCCTCTGTATTGCCAGTTGTGGGG
TGGCAGAAAGGTCTGCATTAAAAATCCTGTCCCTTTCTTCGAGTGTTATATAATAAGGTGTACCATATGT
ACACTCCTCTATCGGAAACTTGTCGAAAGGTCTGTTTGTGGTGCGTTTGTTATCGAAGCACCACAGGAAG
AATGTGCGTATTCTTGAAAAACAGTCTATCAGCGTGTTTTTGCTTCTGGGCTGTGGTGTCCTCTTTTCGG
GAATGGCTTCATAAATGCTCGGGTAAAGTTCATAATACTGGTATTCGTTCTGAAAGAAATCCCACATATC
CCGAAGCGTGTCAGGTGTTACCAAATCCACATCAAGGATAAAGCCCTTTTGTCCTCTCTTTGTAGCCCTT
ACATATAGTTCATAACGCAGTAAGGCTCTTTTGACAACCCGGAAATTTTTCTTTCGTACTTCCGACAAAG
GGTGCTTGTTTAGAAATTCATCGAATAGTTCTCCAATGGTAGGCTTGATAACCACTTCCTCCGGCAAAAA
ATATTTTTCAGGATGGTAAAATTTATCAAGTGTTGTTTTTAGCCATTCTTTGTCTATTGCTTCCTTTTCT
TGTTGATATACCTTCTCGATATAGGTTTTCAACTGGCGTATCTCTTCATTTATATGGGTACGCATTTCTT
CATTGCAGACAGCTTTCGTTTTTACACATTCGTCTTTATCATCCCATAGATTGGGATTGATGGCTAACTG
AGTAGGAGCAACGGAGTCTAACTGCCTTCCGTTTCTAAAACGGACATAGATTGTAGCCATGGATTCTGTA
TCATATCGTTTGGCTGCTTTTTTAATGATAAAGGTTACTTTCATAGACTTTCAGGTTGAATTTTACTCTG
CTGCAAATATAAATATTTTCCCCAGCATTTTCCCCACATCTGCTAAATATTTTGCAATTCGATTAAACTT
GGATTAAAATTTAATAGGATTATAACATATTGAAATACAGTGTAATTGTGGCGTTTTTCCGCATTTTTCT
TTTTACCCACATTTTCCCCACTTTAATTATTTCAAATGCGGGGTCTGGGTACAAGAAAGAAAGCTAAGTA
TTTGATAGTTCAATACTTAGCTTTTTCTTTTGCTTGAATTTTCCCCACATTTTCCCCACACGTGCAAAAA
ATATAGCAGTAAGTCATTATTTCTTTTGGTTGAACGTAGAGAGTAGCGATATTAAAAGAATCCGATGAGA
AAAGACTAATATTTATCTATCCATTCAGTTTGATTTCTCAGGACTTTACATCGTCCTGAAAGTATTTGTT
GGTACCGAGGACGCGTAAACATTTACAGTTGCATGTGGCCTATTGTTTTTAGCCGTTAAATATTTTATAA
CTATTAAATAGCGATACAAATTGTTCGAAACTAATATTGTTTATATCATATATTCTCGCATGTTTTAAAG
CTTTATTAAATTGATTTTTTGTAAACAGTTTTTCGTACTCTTTGTTAACCCATTTCATTACAAAAGTTTC
ATATTTTTTTCTCTCTTTAAATGCCATTTTTGCTGGCTTTCTTTTTAATACAATTAATGTGCTATCCACT
TTAGGTTTTGGATGGAAATAATACCTAGGAATTTTTGCTAATATAGAAATATCTACCTCTGCCATTAACA
GCAATGCTAGTGATCTGTTTGTATCTAATAACATTTTAGCAAAACCATATTCCACTATTAAATAACTTAT
TGTGGCTGAACTTTCAAAAACAATTTTTCGAATTATATTTGTGCTTATGTTGTAAGGTATGCTGCCAAAT
ATTTTATATGGATTGTGGCTAGGAAATGTAAATTTCAGTATATCATCATTTACTATTTGATAGTTAGGAT
AATTTAAGAGCTTATTACGAGTTACCTCACATAATTTAGAATCAATTTCTATCGCCGTTACAAAATTACA
TCTCTTTACCAATCCAGCAGTAAAATGACCTTTCCCTGCACCTATTTCAAAGATGTTATCTTTTTCATCT
AAACTTATGCAATTCATTATTTTTTCTATGTGATATTTTGAAGTAATAAAATTTTGACTATCTTTTATAT
TTACTTTGTTCATTATAACCTCTCCTTAATTTATTGCATCTCTTTTCGAATATTTATGTTTTTTGAGAAA
AGAACGTACTCATGGTTCATCCCGATATGCGTATCGGTCTGTATATCAGCAACTTTCTATGTGTTTCAAC
TACAATAGTCATCTATTCTCATCTTTCTGAGTCCACCCCCTGCAAAGCCCCTCTTTACGACATAAAAATT
CGGTCGGAAAAGGTATGCAAAAGATGTTTCTCTCTTTAAGAGAAACTCTTCGGGATGCAAAAATATGAAA
ATAACTCCAATTCACCAAATTATATAGCGACTTTTTTACAAAATGCTAAAATTTGTTGATTTCCGTCAAG
CAATTGTTGAGCAAAAATGTCTTTTACGATAAAATGATACCTCAATATCAACTGTTTAGCAAAACGATAT
TTCTCTTAAAGAGAGAAACACCTTTTTGTTCACCAATCCCCGACTTTTAATCCCGCGGCCATGATTGAAA
AAGGAAGAGTATGAGTATTCAACATTTCCGTGTCGCCCTTATTCCCTTTTTTGCGGCATTTTGCCTTCCT
GTTTTTGCTCACCCAGAAACGCTGGTGAAAGTAAAAGATGCTGAAGATCAGTTGGGTGCACGAGTGGGTT
ACATCGAACTGGATCTCAACAGCGGTAAGATCCTTGAGAGTTTTCGCCCCGAAGAACGTTTTCCAATGAT
GAGCACTTTTAAAGTTCTGCTATGTGGCGCGGTATTATCCCGTATTGACGCCGGGCAAGAGCAACTCGGT
CGCCGCATACACTATTCTCAGAATGACTTGGTTGAGTACTCACCAGTCACAGAAAAGCATCTTACGGATG
GCATGACAGTAAGAGAATTATGCAGTGCTGCCATAACCATGAGTGATAACACTGCGGCCAACTTACTTCT
GACAACGATCGGAGGACCGAAGGAGCTAACCGCTTTTTTGCACAACATGGGGGATCATGTAACTCGCCTT
GATCGTTGGGAACCGGAGCTGAATGAAGCCATACCAAACGACGAGCGTGACACCACGATGCCTGTAGCAA
TGGCAACAACGTTGCGCAAACTATTAACTGGCGAACTACTTACTCTAGCTTCCCGGCAACAATTAATAGA
CTGGATGGAGGCGGATAAAGTTGCAGGACCACTTCTGCGCTCGGCCCTTCCGGCTGGCTGGTTTATTGCT
GATAAATCTGGAGCCGGTGAGCGTGGGTCACGCGGTATCATTGCAGCACTGGGGCCAGATGGTAAGCCCT
CCCGTATCGTAGTTATCTACACGACGGGGAGTCAGGCAACTATGGATGAACGAAATAGACAGATCGCTGA
GATAGGTGCCTCACTGATTAAGCATTGGTAACTGTCAGACCAAGTTTACTCATAACGCGTCAATTCGAGG
GGGATCAATTCCGTGATAGGTGGGCTGCCCTTCCTGGTTGGCTTGGTTTCATCAGCCATCCGCTTGCCCT
CATCTGTTACGCCGGCGGTAGCCGGCCAGCCTCGCAGAGCAGGATTCCCGTTGAGCACCGCCAGGTGCGA
ATAAGGGACAGTGAAGAAGGAACACCCGCTCGCGGGTGGGCCTACTTCACCTATCCTGCCCGGCTGACGC
CGTTGGATACACCAAGGAAAGTCTACACGAACCCTTTGGCAAAATCCTGTATATCGTGCGAAAAAGGATG
GATATACCGAAAAAATCGCTATAATGACCCCGAAGCAGGGTTATGCAGCGGAAAACGGAATTGATCCGGC
CACGATGCGTCCGGCGTAGAGGATCTGAAGATCAGCAGTTCAACCTGTTGATAGTACGTACTAAGCTCTC
ATGTTTCACGTACTAAGCTCTCATGTTTAACGTACTAAGCTCTCATGTTTAACGAACTAAACCCTCATGG
CTAACGTACTAAGCTCTCATGGCTAACGTACTAAGCTCTCATGTTTCACGTACTAAGCTCTCATGTTTGA
ACAATAAAATTAATATAAATCAGCAACTTAAATAGCCTCTAAGGTTTTAAGTTTTATAAGAAAAAAAAGA
ATATATAAGGCTTTTAAAGCTTTTAAGGTTTAACGGTTGTGGACAACAAGCCAGGGATGTAACGCACTGA
GAAGCCCTTAGAGCCTCTCAAAGCAATTTTGAGTGACACAGGAACACTTAACGGCTGACATGGGAATTCC
CCTCCACCGCGGTGTATTAATGCGGCTGCAATTTTTTTGGGCGGGGCCGCCCAAAAAAATCCTAGCACCC
TGCAGGGTCTCCCGCTTTTTGCACCCG
Features (pLannotate 1.2.2; 11 found; start..end, strand, type, name):
     76..96      -  promoter       PLtetO-1 promoter (fragment): modified phage lambda PL promoter with tet operator sites (Lutz and Bujard, 1997)
    139..158     +  promoter       tight TRE promoter (fragment): Tet-responsive promoter PTight, consisting of seven tet operator sequences followed by the minimal CMV promoter
    165..214     +  misc_RNA       sTRSV HHRz: hammerhead ribozyme from the tobacco ringspot virus satellite RNA (Khvorova et al., 2003)
    251..268     +  polyA_signal   hsp70 poly(A) (fragment): polyadenlyation signal from the Drosophila melanogaster hsp70Ab gene
    275..793     +  CDS            LUCI_OPLGR (fragment): Experimental evidence at protein level: Swiss-Prot protein existence level 1. Catalytic subunit of oplophorus-luciferin 2-monooxygenase. Oxidoreductase that converts coelenterazine (the oplophorus luciferin) to coelenteramide under emission of blue light with a maximum at 454 nm. Is also active with bisdeoxycoelenterazine. From Oplophorus gracilirostris (Luminous shrimp).
   2925..3653    -  CDS            ermC': ERM_BACIU - Experimental evidence at protein level: Swiss-Prot protein existence level 1. This protein produces a dimethylation of the adenine residue at position 2085 in 23S rRNA, resulting in reduced affinity between ribosomes and macrolide-lincosamide-streptogramin B antibiotics. From Bacillus subtilis.
   4124..4140    +  promoter       AmpR promoter (fragment): bla
   4141..5001    +  CDS            AmpR: β-lactamase; bla; confers resistance to ampicillin, carbenicillin, and related antibiotics
   5054..5099    -  CDS            traJ (fragment): oriT-recognizing protein; traJ
   5132..5241    -  oriT           oriT: incP origin of transfer
   5412..5800    +  rep_origin     R6K γ ori: γ replication origin from E. coli plasmid R6K; requires the R6K initiator protein pi for replication
