[The description below was written by a language model from this plasmid's Addgene catalogue record and pLannotate feature annotations shown in this document.]
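Description:
pMT445 is a synthetic biology plasmid built on the pNBU1 backbone, carrying an anhydrotetracycline (aTC)-inducible NanoLuc luciferase reporter. It comes from work on genetic circuit design in the gut bacterium Bacteroides thetaiotaomicron. The 5.9 kb plasmid replicates from the R6K γ origin, which depends on the pi initiator protein supplied in trans. It is therefore maintained at low copy in a pir-expressing E. coli strain and cannot replicate in hosts lacking pi. An incP oriT, flanked by a fragment of traJ, allows conjugative mobilisation from E. coli into a recipient. Selection in E. coli uses the β-lactamase gene (AmpR), while an erm-family rRNA methylase gene provides erythromycin resistance, presumably for selecting transconjugants. NBU1-type vectors normally integrate into the Bacteroides chromosome through an integrase and attachment site. The feature table does not annotate these, and a stretch of roughly 2 kb between the reporter and the erm gene is unannotated, so their presence cannot be confirmed from the record.

The payload sits at the start of the sequence. Short matches to tet-operator-containing promoters (called as PLtetO-1 and TRE fragments) most likely reflect tetO sites within the aTC-inducible promoter rather than those promoters themselves. They are followed by an sTRSV hammerhead ribozyme, a common insulator that cleaves the 5′ untranslated region to standardise the transcript. Downstream lies a coding sequence matching the Oplophorus luciferase catalytic subunit from which NanoLuc was derived. The brief hsp70 poly(A) hit just upstream of it is probably spurious. No TetR gene is annotated, so the source of the repressor is not stated. BsaI sites noted in the record suggest that the plasmid can accept Golden Gate-style part exchange. It would serve as an inducible luminescent reporter for characterising the sensor.
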