Addgene plasmid #139386: pMT445
Purpose: aTC inducible Nanoluc expression, pNBU1 backbone with BsaI sites, AmpR, ErmR
Depositing lab: Christopher Voigt. Depositing organization: Massachusetts Institute of Technology. Publication: Genetic circuit design automation for the gut resident species Bacteroides thetaiotaomicron. Taketani M, Zhang J, Zhang S, Triassi AJ, Huang YJ, Griffith LG, Voigt CA. Nat Biotechnol. 2020 Aug;38(8):962-969. doi: 10.1038/s41587-020-0468-5. Epub 2020 Mar 30. PubMed 32231334.
Backbone
  Vector backbone: pNBU1
  Vector type: Synthetic Biology
Growth in bacteria
  Bacterial resistance: Ampicillin, 100 μg/mL
  Growth temperature: 37°C
  Growth strain: Pir1
  Copy number: Low Copy
Gene/Insert
  Gene/Insert name: aTC inducible Nanoluc expression
  Promoter: aTC inducible promoter
  Cloning method: Gibson Cloning
  Sequencing primers: 5′ aacgcactgagaagccctta; 3′ tgagcaacaaggaatccaaca
Terms and licenses: Academic/Nonprofit Terms; Industry Terms: Not Available to Industry
How to cite: pMT445 was a gift from Christopher Voigt (Addgene plasmid # 139386 ; http://n2t.net/addgene:139386 ; RRID:Addgene_139386)
